Addgene plasmid #228447: DTX2
Purpose: Baculovirus expression for structure determination. May not contain entire coding region of gene.
Depositing lab: Cheryl Arrowsmith. Depositing organization: University of Toronto. Publication: A ligand discovery toolbox for the WWE domain family of human E3 ligases. Munzker L, Kimani SW, Fowkes MM, Dong A, Zheng H, Li Y, Dasovich M, Zak KM, Leung AKL, Elkins JM, Kessler D, Arrowsmith CH, Halabelian L, Bottcher J. Commun Biol. 2024 Jul 24;7(1):901. doi: 10.1038/s42003-024-06584-w. PubMed 39048679.
Backbone
  Vector backbone: pET28-MHL
  Backbone manufacturer: SGC (Addgene Plasmid #26096)
  Vector type: Bacterial Expression
Growth in bacteria
  Bacterial resistance: Kanamycin, 50 μg/mL
  Growth temperature: 37°C
  Growth strain: DH5alpha
  Copy number: Low Copy
Gene/Insert
  Gene/Insert name: DTX2 (alt names: DTX2_S05; DTX2:PBC020-F01:C248475)
  Species: H. sapiens (human)
  Insert size (bp): 561
  Entrez Gene: DTX2 (a.k.a. RNF58)
  Promoter: T7
  Cloning method: Ligation Independent Cloning
  Sequencing primers: 5′ T7; 3′ T7-term
Terms and licenses: Academic/Nonprofit Terms; Industry Terms: Not Available to Industry
How to cite: DTX2 was a gift from Cheryl Arrowsmith (Addgene plasmid # 228447 ; http://n2t.net/addgene:228447 ; RRID:Addgene_228447)
