[The description below was written by a language model from this plasmid's Addgene catalogue record and pLannotate feature annotations shown in this document.]
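Description:
DTX2 is a bacterial expression plasmid built on the pET28-MHL backbone, a pET-type vector adapted for ligation-independent cloning, carrying a 561 bp fragment of human DTX2 (also known as RNF58). DTX2 is a Deltex-family E3 ubiquitin ligase implicated in regulating Notch signalling. The insert covers only part of the coding region, consistent with a domain-level construct made for structural work. The associated publication concerns ligand discovery for the WWE domains of human E3 ligases, but the record does not state which residues or domain the fragment spans. The catalogue purpose line mentions baculovirus expression. However, the listed vector type, the backbone and every annotated feature point to T7-driven expression in E. coli, and no baculoviral elements appear in the feature table.

Expression runs from a T7 promoter followed by a lac operator and the T7 gene 10 ribosome binding site, ending at a T7 terminator. A plasmid-borne lacI gene supplies the repressor, so transcription is IPTG-inducible in hosts that provide T7 RNA polymerase. A short match to a His/TEV-type composite tag lies just upstream of the DTX2 fragment, suggesting an N-terminal histidine tag with a protease cleavage site. A further partial His-tag match and a short T7 gene 10B-derived match lie downstream of the insert, but the record does not show whether these are translated. The plasmid is selected with kanamycin through the aph(3')-Ia gene. It replicates from a ColE1/pBR322-type origin accompanied by rop and bom, which fits the low copy number listed, and it also carries an f1 origin. Partial tetracycline-resistance matches are pBR322 backbone remnants rather than functional markers.
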