Features (pLannotate 1.2.2; 20 found; start..end, strand, type, name):
     16..444     +  rep_origin     f1 ori (sequence partly withheld): f1 bacteriophage origin of replication; arrow indicates direction of (+) strand synthesis
    497..554     +  promoter       AmpR promoter (fragment): bla
    563..1378    -  CDS            KanR: aminoglycoside phosphotransferase; aph(3')-Ia; confers resistance to kanamycin in bacteria or G418 (Geneticin®) in eukaryotes
   1500..2088    +  rep_origin     ori: high-copy-number ColE1/pMB1/pBR322/pUC origin of replication
   2274..2413    -  misc_feature   bom: basis of mobility region from pBR322
   2515..2706    -  CDS            rop: Rop protein, which maintains plasmids at low copy number; rop
   2723..3103    +  CDS            YPB1_ECOLX: Protein predicted: Swiss-Prot protein existence level 4. From Escherichia coli.
   3175..3466    -  CDS            TcR (fragment): tetracycline efflux protein; tet; confers resistance to tetracycline
   3481..3502    -  protein_bind   CAP binding site: CAP binding activates transcription in the presence of cAMP. E. coli catabolite activator protein
   3515..4597    -  CDS            lacI: lac repressor; lacI; The lac repressor binds to the lac operator to inhibit transcription in E. coli. This inhibition can be relieved by adding lactose or isopropyl-β-D-thiogalactopyranoside (IPTG).
   4598..4675    -  promoter       lacI promoter: lacI
   4683..4962    -  CDS            TcR (fragment): tetracycline efflux protein; tet; confers resistance to tetracycline
   4984..5002    +  promoter       T7 promoter: promoter for bacteriophage T7 RNA polymerase
   5003..5027    +  protein_bind   lac operator: The lac repressor binds to the lac operator to inhibit transcription in E. coli. This inhibition can be relieved by adding lactose or isopropyl-β-D-thiogalactopyranoside (IPTG). lac repressor encoded by lacI
   5042..5064    +  RBS            RBS: efficient ribosome binding site from bacteriophage T7 gene 10 (Olins and Rangwala, 1989)
   5072..5090    +  CDS            capTEV™ (fragment): composite tag for in vivo biotinylation, TEV protease cleavage, and 6xHis tagging
   5125..5685    +  CDS            DTX2 (fragment): DTX2_HUMAN - Also known as KIAA1528, RNF58. Experimental evidence at protein level: Swiss-Prot protein existence level 1. Regulator of Notch signaling, a signaling pathway involved in cell-cell communications that regulates a broad spectrum of cell-fate determinations. Probably acts both as a positive and negative regulator of Notch, depending on the developmental and cell context. Mediates the antineural activity of Notch, possibly by inhibiting the transcriptional activation mediated by MATCH1. Functions as a ubiquitin ligase protein in vitro, suggesting that it may regulate the Notch pathwa
   5715..5732    +  CDS            9xHis (fragment): 9xHis affinity tag
   5742..5791    +  CDS            SET1 (fragment): solubility-enhancement tag derived from T7 phage gene 10B
   5799..5846    +  terminator     T7 terminator: transcription terminator for bacteriophage T7 RNA polymerase
>Addgene plasmid #228447 | DTX2 | addgene full sequence | sequence record 459411 | Addgene NGS Result
GGATTGGCGAATGGG
[124 nt withheld, positions 16-139]
C
[91 nt withheld, positions 141-231]
A
[49 nt withheld, positions 233-281]
CCTTTGACGTTGGAGTCCACGTTCTTT
[37 nt withheld, positions 309-345]
ACCCTATCTCGGTCTATTCTTTTGATTTATAAGGGATTTTGCCGATTTCGGCCTATTGGTTAAAAAATGA
GCTGATTTAACAAAAATTTAACGCGAATTTTAACAAAATATTAACGCTTACAATTTAGGTGGCACTTTTC
GGGGAAATGTGCGCGGAACCCCTATTTGTTTATTTTTCTAAATACATTCAAATATGTATCCGCTCATGAA
TTAATTCTTAGAAAAACTCATCGAGCATCAAATGAAACTGCAATTTATTCATATCAGGATTATCAATACC
ATATTTTTGAAAAAGCCGTTTCTGTAATGAAGGAGAAAACTCACCGAGGCAGTTCCATAGGATGGCAAGA
TCCTGGTATCGGTCTGCGATTCCGACTCGTCCAACATCAATACAACCTATTAATTTCCCCTCGTCAAAAA
TAAGGTTATCAAGTGAGAAATCACCATGAGTGACGACTGAATCCGGTGAGAATGGCAAAAGTTTATGCAT
TTCTTTCCAGACTTGTTCAACAGGCCAGCCATTACGCTCGTCATCAAAATCACTCGCATCAACCAAACCG
TTATTCATTCGTGATTGCGCCTGAGCGAGACGAAATACGCGATCGCTGTTAAAAGGACAATTACAAACAG
GAATCGAATGCAACCGGCGCAGGAACACTGCCAGCGCATCAACAATATTTTCACCTGAATCAGGATATTC
TTCTAATACCTGGAATGCTGTTTTCCCGGGGATCGCAGTGGTGAGTAACCATGCATCATCAGGAGTACGG
ATAAAATGCTTGATGGTCGGAAGAGGCATAAATTCCGTCAGCCAGTTTAGTCTGACCATCTCATCTGTAA
CATCATTGGCAACGCTACCTTTGCCATGTTTCAGAAACAACTCTGGCGCATCGGGCTTCCCATACAATCG
ATAGATTGTCGCACCTGATTGCCCGACATTATCGCGAGCCCATTTATACCCATATAAATCAGCATCCATG
TTGGAATTTAATCGCGGCCTAGAGCAAGACGTTTCCCGTTGAATATGGCTCATAACACCCCTTGTATTAC
TGTTTATGTAAGCAGACAGTTTTATTGTTCATGACCAAAATCCCTTAACGTGAGTTTTCGTTCCACTGAG
CGTCAGACCCCGTAGAAAAGATCAAAGGATCTTCTTGAGATCCTTTTTTTCTGCGCGTAATCTGCTGCTT
GCAAACAAAAAAACCACCGCTACCAGCGGTGGTTTGTTTGCCGGATCAAGAGCTACCAACTCTTTTTCCG
AAGGTAACTGGCTTCAGCAGAGCGCAGATACCAAATACTGTCCTTCTAGTGTAGCCGTAGTTAGGCCACC
ACTTCAAGAACTCTGTAGCACCGCCTACATACCTCGCTCTGCTAATCCTGTTACCAGTGGCTGCTGCCAG
TGGCGATAAGTCGTGTCTTACCGGGTTGGACTCAAGACGATAGTTACCGGATAAGGCGCAGCGGTCGGGC
TGAACGGGGGGTTCGTGCACACAGCCCAGCTTGGAGCGAACGACCTACACCGAACTGAGATACCTACAGC
GTGAGCTATGAGAAAGCGCCACGCTTCCCGAAGGGAGAAAGGCGGACAGGTATCCGGTAAGCGGCAGGGT
CGGAACAGGAGAGCGCACGAGGGAGCTTCCAGGGGGAAACGCCTGGTATCTTTATAGTCCTGTCGGGTTT
CGCCACCTCTGACTTGAGCGTCGATTTTTGTGATGCTCGTCAGGGGGGCGGAGCCTATGGAAAAACGCCA
GCAACGCGGCCTTTTTACGGTTCCTGGCCTTTTGCTGGCCTTTTGCTCACATGTTCTTTCCTGCGTTATC
CCCTGATTCTGTGGATAACCGTATTACCGCCTTTGAGTGAGCTGATACCGCTCGCCGCAGCCGAACGACC
GAGCGCAGCGAGTCAGTGAGCGAGGAAGCGGAAGAGCGCCTGATGCGGTATTTTCTCCTTACGCATCTGT
GCGGTATTTCACACCGCAATGGTGCACTCTCAGTACAATCTGCTCTGATGCCGCATAGTTAAGCCAGTAT
ACACTCCGCTATCGCTACGTGACTGGGTCATGGCTGCGCCCCGACACCCGCCAACACCCGCTGACGCGCC
CTGACGGGCTTGTCTGCTCCCGGCATCCGCTTACAGACAAGCTGTGACCGTCTCCGGGAGCTGCATGTGT
CAGAGGTTTTCACCGTCATCACCGAAACGCGCGAGGCAGCTGCGGTAAAGCTCATCAGCGTGGTCGTGAA
GCGATTCACAGATGTCTGCCTGTTCATCCGCGTCCAGCTCGTTGAGTTTCTCCAGAAGCGTTAATGTCTG
GCTTCTGATAAAGCGGGCCATGTTAAGGGCGGTTTTTTCCTGTTTGGTCACTGATGCCTCCGTGTAAGGG
GGATTTCTGTTCATGGGGGTAATGATACCGATGAAACGAGAGAGGATGCTCACGATACGGGTTACTGATG
ATGAACATGCCCGGTTACTGGAACGTTGTGAGGGTAAACAACTGGCGGTATGGATGCGGCGGGACCAGAG
AAAAATCACTCAGGGTCAATGCCAGCGCTTCGTTAATACAGATGTAGGTGTTCCACAGGGTAGCCAGCAG
CATCCTGCGATGCAGATCCGGAACATAATGGTGCAGGGCGCTGACTTCCGCGTTTCCAGACTTTACGAAA
CACGGAAACCGAAGACCATTCATGTTGTTGCTCAGGTCGCAGACGTTTTGCAGCAGCAGTCGCTTCACGT
TCGCTCGCGTATCGGTGATTCATTCTGCTAACCAGTAAGGCAACCCCGCCAGCCTAGCCGGGTCCTCAAC
GACAGGAGCACGATCATGCGCACCCGTGGGGCCGCCATGCCGGCGATAATGGCCTGCTTCTCGCCGAAAC
GTTTGGTGGCGGGACCAGTGACGAAGGCTTGAGCGAGGGCGTGCAAGATTCCGAATACCGCAAGCGACAG
GCCGATCATCGTCGCGCTCCAGCGAAAGCGGTCCTCGCCGAAAATGACCCAGAGCGCTGCCGGCACCTGT
CCTACGAGTTGCATGATAAAGAAGACAGTCATAAGTGCGGCGACGATAGTCATGCCCCGCGCCCACCGGA
AGGAGCTGACTGGGTTGAAGGCTCTCAAGGGCATCGGTCGAGATCCCGGTGCCTAATGAGTGAGCTAACT
TACATTAATTGCGTTGCGCTCACTGCCCGCTTTCCAGTCGGGAAACCTGTCGTGCCAGCTGCATTAATGA
ATCGGCCAACGCGCGGGGAGAGGCGGTTTGCGTATTGGGCGCCAGGGTGGTTTTTCTTTTCACCAGTGAG
ACGGGCAACAGCTGATTGCCCTTCACCGCCTGGCCCTGAGAGAGTTGCAGCAAGCGGTCCACGCTGGTTT
GCCCCAGCAGGCGAAAATCCTGTTTGATGGTGGTTAACGGCGGGATATAACATGAGCTGTCTTCGGTATC
GTCGTATCCCACTACCGAGATATCCGCACCAACGCGCAGCCCGGACTCGGTAATGGCGCGCATTGCGCCC
AGCGCCATCTGATCGTTGGCAACCAGCATCGCAGTGGGAACGATGCCCTCATTCAGCATTTGCATGGTTT
GTTGAAAACCGGACATGGCACTCCAGTCGCCTTCCCGTTCCGCTATCGGCTGAATTTGATTGCGAGTGAG
ATATTTATGCCAGCCAGCCAGACGCAGACGCGCCGAGACAGAACTTAATGGGCCCGCTAACAGCGCGATT
TGCTGGTGACCCAATGCGACCAGATGCTCCACGCCCAGTCGCGTACCGTCTTCATGGGAGAAAATAATAC
TGTTGATGGGTGTCTGGTCAGAGACATCAAGAAATAACGCCGGAACATTAGTGCAGGCAGCTTCCACAGC
AATGGCATCCTGGTCATCCAGCGGATAGTTAATGATCAGCCCACTGACGCGTTGCGCGAGAAGATTGTGC
ACCGCCGCTTTACAGGCTTCGACGCCGCTTCGTTCTACCATCGACACCACCACGCTGGCACCCAGTTGAT
CGGCGCGAGATTTAATCGCCGCGACAATTTGCGACGGCGCGTGCAGGGCCAGACTGGAGGTGGCAACGCC
AATCAGCAACGACTGTTTGCCCGCCAGTTGTTGTGCCACGCGGTTGGGAATGTAATTCAGCTCCGCCATC
GCCGCTTCCACTTTTTCCCGCGTTTTCGCAGAAACGTGGCTGGCCTGGTTCACCACGCGGGAAACGGTCT
GATAAGAGACACCGGCATACTCTGCGACATCGTATAACGTTACTGGTTTCACATTCACCACCCTGAATTG
ACTCTCTTCCGGGCGCTATCATGCCATACCGCGAAAGGTTTTGCGCCATTCGATGGTGTCCGGGATCTCG
ACGCTCTCCCTTATGCGACTCCTGCATTAGGAAGCAGCCCAGTAGTAGGTTGAGGCCGTTGAGCACCGCC
GCCGCAAGGAATGGTGCATGCAAGGAGATGGCGCCCAACAGTCCCCCGGCCACGGGGCCTGCCACCATAC
CCACGCCGAAACAAGCGCTCATGAGCCCGAAGTGGCGAGCCCGATCTTCCCCATCGGTGATGTCGGCGAT
ATAGGCGCCAGCAACCGCACCTGTGGCGCCGGTGATGCCGGCCACGATGCGTCCGGCGTAGAGGATCGAG
ATCTCGATCCCGCGAAATTAATACGACTCACTATAGGGGAATTGTGAGCGGATAACAATTCCCCTCTAGA
AATAATTTTGTTTAACTTTAAGAAGGAGATATACCATGCATCATCATCATCATCACAGCAGCGGCAGAGA
AAACTTGTATTTCCAGGGCATGGCCCCAAGCCCTTCCCTGGTGCAGGTGTACACCAGCCCCGCGGCTGTG
GCCGTGTGGGAATGGCAGGACGGGCTGGGCACCTGGCACCCCTACAGTGCCACCGTCTGCAGCTTCATCG
AGCAGCAGTTTGTCCAGCAGAAGGGCCAACGTTTTGGGCTTGGGAGCCTGGCCCACAGCATCCCCTTGGG
CCAGGCAGACCCCTCGCTGGCCCCTTACATTATTGACCTCCCCAGCTGGACCCAGTTCCGCCAGGACACC
GGCACCATGCGGGCTGTGCGGAGACACCTGTTCCCCCAGCACTCAGCCCCTGGCCGAGGTGTCGTCTGGG
AGTGGCTGAGCGACGATGGCTCCTGGACTGCCTATGAAGCCAGCGTCTGTGACTATCTGGAGCAGCAGGT
GGCCAGGGGCAACCAGCTCGTGGACTTGGCCCCCCTGGGGTACAACTACACTGTCAACTACACCACCCAC
ACGCAGACCAACAAGACTTCCAGCTTTTGCCGCAGCGTGCGGCGCCAAGCAGGGCCGCCTTACCCGGTGA
CCACCATCATCGCTCCGCCGTGATGACGAAGCTTGCGGCCGCACTCGAGCACCACCACCACCACCACTGA
GATCCGGCTGCTAACAAAGCCCGAAAGGAAGCTGAGTTGGCTGCTGCCACCGCTGAGCAATAACTAGCAT
AACCCCTTGGGGCCTCTAAACGGGTCTTGAGGGGTTTTTTGCTGAAAGGAGGAACTATATCC
